>Addgene plasmid #217191 | pCMV-Tc1-2_PM | addgene full sequence | sequence record 442013 | Addgene NGS Result
GACATTGATTATTGACTAGTTATTAATAGTAATCAATTACGGGGTCATTAGTTCATAGCCCATATATGGA
GTTCCGCGTTACATAACTTACGGTAAATGGCCCGCCTGGCTGACCGCCCAACGACCCCCGCCCATTGACG
TCAATAATGACGTATGTTCCCATAGTAACGCCAATAGGGACTTTCCATTGACGTCAATGGGTGGAGTATT
TACGGTAAACTGCCCACTTGGCAGTACATCAAGTGTATCATATGCCAAGTACGCCCCCTATTGACGTCAA
TGACGGTAAATGGCCCGCCTGGCATTATGCCCAGTACATGACCTTATGGGACTTTCCTACTTGGCAGTAC
ATCTACGTATTAGTCATCGCTATTACCATGGTGATGCGGTTTTGGCAGTACATCAATGGGCGTGGATAGC
GGTTTGACTCACGGGGATTTCCAAGTCTCCACCCCATTGACGTCAATGGGAGTTTGTTTTGGCACCAAAA
TCAACGGGACTTTCCAAAATGTCGTAACAACTCCGCCCCATTGACGCAAATGGGCGGTAGGCGTGTACGG
TGGGAGGTCTATATAAGCAGAGCTCTCTGGCTAACTAGAGAACCCACTGCTTACTGGCTTATCGAAATTA
ATACGACTCACTATAGGGAGACCCAAGCTTGGTACCGAGCTCGGATCCACTAGTAACGGCCGCCAGTGTG
CTGGAATTCGCCGCCACCATGGGCTTACATCAGAGCACCGTGCGCCAGATCGTGTACAAATGGCGCAAAT
TCAAAACCACCGTGACCTTACCTCGTTCAGGCCGTCCTACCAAAATAAGCCCTCGCACCAACCGCAAAAT
TATTAAGGAGGTGACCAAAAACCCTCGCGAAACCAGCAAAGATCTGCAGGCGACCTTAGCACTGGCGAAT
GTGAGCGTGCACGACAGCACCATTCGCAAACGCCTGAACAAAAACGGTGTGCACGGTCGTATAGCACGCC
GCAAACCTTTACTGAGCAAGAAGAACATTGCGGCGCGCCTGAAATTTGCGAAAGAGCACATTGATGACCC
TCAGGATTTCTGGAACAACGTGCTGTGGACCGACGAAAGCAAGGTGGAACTGTTTGGCCTGAACGAGAAA
CGCTATGTGTGGCGCAAACCGAACACCGCGTTTGAACAGAAAAACCTGATCCCTACCGTTAAACGCGGCG
GTGGTAACGTTATGGTTTGGGGCTGCTTTGCAGCGAGCGGTCCTGGTCGTCTGGCCATTATTGATACCAC
CATGAACAGCGCCCTGTATCAGAAGATTCTGGAAGAGAACGTGCGTCCTTCAGTGCGCGAACTGAAACTG
AACCGCAAATGGGTGCTGCAGCAGGATAACGATCCGAAACACACCAGCCGCAGCACCAAAGAATGGCTGC
AGAAGAAAAAGTTTCGCGTGTTACAGTGGCCTAGCCAAAGCCCTGATCTGAACCCGATTGAGATGCTGTG
GCAGGATCTGAAACGTGCGGTGCACGCACGTCAGCCTAGCAATGTTACCGAGCTGAAAGAGTTTTGCAAA
GAAGAGTGGGCGAAGATCCCTCAGATTCGCTGCGAACGTCTGACTAACGGCTATCGCAAACGCCTGGTGG
CAGTTATAGCAGCCCAAGGTGGTGTTACCAGCTATTGATGAGCGGCCGCTCGAGCATGCATCTAGAGGGC
CCTATTCTATAGTGTCACCTAAATGCTAGAGCTCGCTGATCAGCCTCGACTGTGCCTTCTAGTTGCCAGC
CATCTGTTGTTTGCCCCTCCCCCGTGCCTTCCTTGACCCTGGAAGGTGCCACTCCCACTGTCCTTTCCTA
ATAAAATGAGGAAATTGCATCGCATTGTCTGAGTAGGTGTCATTCTATTCTGGGGGGTGGGGTGGGGCAG
GACAGCAAGGGGGAGGATTGGGAAGACAATAGCAGGCATGCTGGGGATGCGGTGGGCTCTATGGCTTCTG
AGGCGGAAAGAACCAGCTGGGGCTCTAGGGGGTATCCCC
[124 nt withheld, positions 2000-2123]
C
[91 nt withheld, positions 2125-2215]
A
[49 nt withheld, positions 2217-2265]
CCTTTGACGTTGGAGTCCACGTTCTTT
[37 nt withheld, positions 2293-2329]
ACCCTATCTCGGTCTATTCTTTTGATTTATAAGGGATTTTGCCGATTTCGGCCTATTGGTTAAAAAATGA
GCTGATTTAACAAAAATTTAACGCGAATTAATTCTGTGGAATGTGTGTCAGTTAGGGTGTGGAAAGTCCC
CAGGCTCCCCAGCAGGCAGAAGTATGCAAAGCATGCATCTCAATTAGTCAGCAACCAGGTGTGGAAAGTC
CCCAGGCTCCCCAGCAGGCAGAAGTATGCAAAGCATGCATCTCAATTAGTCAGCAACCATAGTCCCGCCC
CTAACTCCGCCCATCCCGCCCCTAACTCCGCCCAGTTCCGCCCATTCTCCGCCCCATGGCTGACTAATTT
TTTTTATTTATGCAGAGGCCGAGGCCGCCTCTGCCTCTGAGCTATTCCAGAAGTAGTGAGGAGGCTTTTT
TGGAGGCCTAGGCTTTTGCAAAAAGCTCCCCGAAATGACCGACCAAGCGACGCCCAACCTGCCATCACGA
GATTTCGATTCCACCGCCGCCTTCTATGAAAGGTTGGGCTTCGGAATCGTTTTCCGGGACGCCGGCTGGA
TGATCCTCCAGCGCGGGGATCTCATGCTGGAGTTCTTCGCCCACCCCAACTTGTTTATTGCAGCTTATAA
TGGTTACAAATAAAGCAATAGCATCACAAATTTCACAAATAAAGCATTTTTTTCACTGCATTCTAGTTGT
GGTTTGTCCAAACTCATCAATGTATCTTATCATGTCTGTATACCGTCGACCTCTAGCTAGAGCTTGGCGT
AATCATGGTCATAGCTGTTTCCTGTGTGAAATTGTTATCCGCTCACAATTCCACACAACATACGAGCCGG
AAGCATAAAGTGTAAAGCCTGGGGTGCCTAATGAGTGAGCTAACTCACATTAATTGCGTTGCGCTCACTG
CCCGCTTTCCAGTCGGGAAACCTGTCGTGCCAGCTGCATTAATGAATCGGCCAACGCGCGGGGAGAGGCG
GTTTGCGTATTGGGCGCTCTTCCGCTTCCTCGCTCACTGACTCGCTGCGCTCGGTCGTTCGGCTGCGGCG
AGCGGTATCAGCTCACTCAAAGGCGGTAATACGGTTATCCACAGAATCAGGGGATAACGCAGGAAAGAAC
ATGTGAGCAAAAGGCCAGCAAAAGGCCAGGAACCGTAAAAAGGCCGCGTTGCTGGCGTTTTTCCATAGGC
TCCGCCCCCCTGACGAGCATCACAAAAATCGACGCTCAAGTCAGAGGTGGCGAAACCCGACAGGACTATA
AAGATACCAGGCGTTTCCCCCTGGAAGCTCCCTCGTGCGCTCTCCTGTTCCGACCCTGCCGCTTACCGGA
TACCTGTCCGCCTTTCTCCCTTCGGGAAGCGTGGCGCTTTCTCATAGCTCACGCTGTAGGTATCTCAGTT
CGGTGTAGGTCGTTCGCTCCAAGCTGGGCTGTGTGCACGAACCCCCCGTTCAGCCCGACCGCTGCGCCTT
ATCCGGTAACTATCGTCTTGAGTCCAACCCGGTAAGACACGACTTATCGCCACTGGCAGCAGCCACTGGT
AACAGGATTAGCAGAGCGAGGTATGTAGGCGGTGCTACAGAGTTCTTGAAGTGGTGGCCTAACTACGGCT
ACACTAGAAGAACAGTATTTGGTATCTGCGCTCTGCTGAAGCCAGTTACCTTCGGAAAAAGAGTTGGTAG
CTCTTGATCCGGCAAACAAACCACCGCTGGTAGCGGTGGTTTTTTTGTTTGCAAGCAGCAGATTACGCGC
AGAAAAAAAGGATCTCAAGAAGATCCTTTGATCTTTTCTACGGGGTCTGACGCTCAGTGGAACGAAAACT
CACGTTAAGGGATTTTGGTCATGAGATTATCAAAAAGGATCTTCACCTAGATCCTTTTAAATTAAAAATG
AAGTTTTAAATCAATCTAAAGTATATATGAGTAAACTTGGTCTGACAGTTACCAATGCTTAATCAGTGAG
GCACCTATCTCAGCGATCTGTCTATTTCGTTCATCCATAGTTGCCTGACTCCCCGTCGTGTAGATAACTA
CGATACGGGAGGGCTTACCATCTGGCCCCAGTGCTGCAATGATACCGCGAGACCCACGCTCACCGGCTCC
AGATTTATCAGCAATAAACCAGCCAGCCGGAAGGGCCGAGCGCAGAAGTGGTCCTGCAACTTTATCCGCC
TCCATCCAGTCTATTAATTGTTGCCGGGAAGCTAGAGTAAGTAGTTCGCCAGTTAATAGTTTGCGCAACG
TTGTTGCCATTGCTACAGGCATCGTGGTGTCACGCTCGTCGTTTGGTATGGCTTCATTCAGCTCCGGTTC
CCAACGATCAAGGCGAGTTACATGATCCCCCATGTTGTGCAAAAAAGCGGTTAGCTCCTTCGGTCCTCCG
ATCGTTGTCAGAAGTAAGTTGGCCGCAGTGTTATCACTCATGGTTATGGCAGCACTGCATAATTCTCTTA
CTGTCATGCCATCCGTAAGATGCTTTTCTGTGACTGGTGAGTACTCAACCAAGTCATTCTGAGAATAGTG
TATGCGGCGACCGAGTTGCTCTTGCCCGGCGTCAATACGGGATAATACCGCGCCACATAGCAGAACTTTA
AAAGTGCTCATCATTGGAAAACGTTCTTCGGGGCGAAAACTCTCAAGGATCTTACCGCTGTTGAGATCCA
GTTCGATGTAACCCACTCGTGCACCCAACTGATCTTCAGCATCTTTTACTTTCACCAGCGTTTCTGGGTG
AGCAAAAACAGGAAGGCAAAATGCCGCAAAAAAGGGAATAAGGGCGACACGGAAATGTTGAATACTCATA
CTCTTCCTTTTTCAATATTATTGAAGCATTTATCAGGGTTATTGTCTCATGAGCGGATACATATTTGAAT
GTATTTAGAAAAATAAACAAATAGGGGTTCCGCGCACATTTCCCCGAAAAGTGCCACCTGACGTCGACGG
ATCGGGAGATCTCCCGATCCCCTATGGTGCACTCTCAGTACAATCTGCTCTGATGCCGCATAGTTAAGCC
AGTATCTGCTCCCTGCTTGTGTGTTGGAGGTCGCTGAGTAGTGCGCGAGCAAAATTTAAGCTACAACAAG
GCAAGGCTTGACCGACAATTGCATGAAGAATCTGCTTAGGGTTAGGCGTTTTGCGCTGCTTCGCGATGTA
CGGGCCAGATATACGCGTT
Features (pLannotate 1.2.2; 19 found; start..end, strand, type, name):
      1..380     +  enhancer       CMV enhancer: human cytomegalovirus immediate early enhancer
    381..584     +  promoter       CMV promoter: human cytomegalovirus (CMV) immediate early promoter
    580..613     +  LTR            5' LTR (truncated) (fragment): truncated 5' long terminal repeat (LTR) from HIV-1
    629..647     +  promoter       T7 promoter: promoter for bacteriophage T7 RNA polymerase
   1686..1704    -  promoter       SP6 promoter: promoter for bacteriophage SP6 RNA polymerase
   1730..1954    +  polyA_signal   bGH poly(A) signal: bovine growth hormone polyadenylation signal
   1958..1979    +  promoter       SV40 promoter (fragment): SV40 enhancer and early promoter
   2000..2428    +  rep_origin     f1 ori (sequence partly withheld): f1 bacteriophage origin of replication; arrow indicates direction of (+) strand synthesis
   2442..2771    +  promoter       SV40 promoter: SV40 enhancer and early promoter
   2784..2942    +  CDS            ble (fragment): BLE_KLEPN - Experimental evidence at protein level: Swiss-Prot protein existence level 1. Binding protein with a strong affinity to the bleomycin family of antibiotics. Binds to CL990; an antimitotic-antibiotic compound. From Klebsiella pneumoniae.
   2937..3058    +  polyA_signal   SV40 poly(A) signal: SV40 polyadenylation signal
   3131..3147    -  protein_bind   lac operator: The lac repressor binds to the lac operator to inhibit transcription in E. coli. This inhibition can be relieved by adding lactose or isopropyl-β-D-thiogalactopyranoside (IPTG). lac repressor encoded by lacI
   3155..3185    -  promoter       lac promoter: promoter for the E. coli lac operon
   3200..3221    -  protein_bind   CAP binding site: CAP binding activates transcription in the presence of cAMP. E. coli catabolite activator protein
   3234..3326    -  CDS            lacI (fragment): lac repressor; lacI; The lac repressor binds to the lac operator to inhibit transcription in E. coli. This inhibition can be relieved by adding lactose or isopropyl-β-D-thiogalactopyranoside (IPTG).
   3509..4097    -  rep_origin     ori: high-copy-number ColE1/pMB1/pBR322/pUC origin of replication
   4268..5128    -  CDS            AmpR: β-lactamase; bla; confers resistance to ampicillin, carbenicillin, and related antibiotics
   5129..5233    -  promoter       AmpR promoter: bla
   5292..5344    -  misc_feature   bom (fragment): basis of mobility region from pBR322
