[The description below was written by a language model from this plasmid's Addgene catalogue record and pLannotate feature annotations shown in this document.]
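Description:
pCMV-Tc1-2_PM is a 5.5 kb mammalian expression plasmid built on a pCMV backbone and designed to produce the Tc1-2_PM transposase, a synthetic coding sequence for a Tc1-type DNA transposon enzyme. It is maintained in E. coli through a high-copy ColE1/pUC-type origin and selected with ampicillin via the β-lactamase gene and its native promoter. An f1 origin is also present, a common backbone element that permits single-stranded DNA production.

The expression cassette consists of the human cytomegalovirus immediate-early enhancer and promoter, followed by a T7 promoter, an unannotated interval of roughly 1 kb, an antisense SP6 promoter and the bovine growth hormone polyadenylation signal. The automated annotation did not recognise the transposase open reading frame, but this gap between the T7 and SP6 sites is where the insert would be expected to lie; the cloning sites are recorded as unknown. Downstream, an SV40 early promoter is followed only by a short fragment of a bleomycin-resistance (ble) gene and an SV40 poly(A) signal, so there does not appear to be an intact mammalian selection marker, which suits transient transfection. Other hits, such as a short HIV-1 LTR fragment, lac promoter/operator elements, and lacI and bom fragments, are backbone remnants with no evident functional role.

According to the record, the plasmid comes from a survey of many DNA transposons tested for activity in human cells. It serves as the transposase source (helper) in such work. It would typically be paired with a separate donor plasmid carrying the matching transposon ends, although the record does not describe that donor.
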