Addgene plasmid #217191: pCMV-Tc1-2_PM
Purpose: Mammalian expression vector for expression of Tc1-2_PM transposase (CMV promoter)
Depositing lab: Yong E Zhang. Depositing organization: Institute of Zoology, Chinese Academy of Sciences. Publication: Heterologous survey of 130 DNA transposons in human cells highlights their functional divergence and expands the genome engineering toolbox. Zhang T, Tan S, Tang N, Li Y, Zhang C, Sun J, Guo Y, Gao H, Cai Y, Sun W, Wang C, Fu L, Ma H, Wu Y, Hu X, Zhang X, Gee P, Yan W, Zhao Y, Chen Q, Guo B, Wang H, Zhang YE. Cell. 2024 Jul 11;187(14):3741-3760.e30. doi: 10.1016/j.cell.2024.05.007. Epub 2024 Jun 5. PubMed 38843831.
Backbone
  Vector backbone: pCMV
  Vector type: Mammalian Expression
Growth in bacteria
  Bacterial resistance: Ampicillin, 100 μg/mL
  Growth temperature: 37°C
  Growth strain: DH5alpha
  Copy number: High Copy
Gene/Insert
  Gene/Insert name: Tc1-2_PM transposase
  Species: Synthetic
  Cloning method: Restriction Enzyme; 5′ cloning site Unknown (unknown if destroyed); 3′ cloning site Unknown (unknown if destroyed)
Terms and licenses: Academic/Nonprofit Terms; Industry Terms: Not Available to Industry
How to cite: pCMV-Tc1-2_PM was a gift from Yong E Zhang (Addgene plasmid # 217191 ; http://n2t.net/addgene:217191 ; RRID:Addgene_217191)
